Addgene plasmid #247475: pCODE-3
Purpose: Plasmid for inducible expression of six tRNA encoding genes (argX, glyT, leuW, proL, argU, and ileX) in Escherichia coli, based on pSEVA121 backbone
Depositing lab: Morten Norholm. Depositing organization: Danmarks Tekniske Universitet. Publication: pCODE tRNA Expression Plasmids Compensate for Rare Codons in Recombinant Protein Production. Feller M, V Sepulchro AG, Murkoster M, Daley DO, Karyolaimos A, Jensen SI, Norholm MHH. ACS Synth Biol. 2026 Apr 21. doi: 10.1021/acssynbio.5c00794. PubMed 42014348.
Backbone
  Vector backbone: pSEVA161
  Backbone size w/o insert (bp): 2434
  Vector type: Bacterial Expression
Growth in bacteria
  Bacterial resistance: Ampicillin, 100 μg/mL
  Growth temperature: 37°C
  Growth strain: DH5alpha
  Copy number: Low Copy
Gene/Insert
  Gene/Insert name: argX, glyT, leuW, proL, argU, and ileX
  Species: E. coli
  Mutation: Rearrangement of tRNA operon, tRNA flanking regions modification
  Promoter: pTet
  Cloning method: Other
Terms and licenses: Academic/Nonprofit Terms; Industry Terms: Not Available to Industry
How to cite: pCODE-3 was a gift from Morten Norholm (Addgene plasmid # 247475 ; http://n2t.net/addgene:247475 ; RRID:Addgene_247475)
