[The description below was written by a language model from this plasmid's Addgene catalogue record and pLannotate feature annotations shown in this document.]
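Description:
pCODE-3 is a low-copy bacterial expression plasmid for Escherichia coli that supplies six tRNA genes under inducible control, intended to compensate for rare codons during recombinant protein production. The record is inconsistent about its parent: the purpose statement names pSEVA121, while the backbone field lists pSEVA161. The annotated 5,334 nt sequence shows an incP (RK2-type) replicon, with oriV and the trans-acting replication gene trfA, which fits the low-copy designation and the pSEVA121 description. An incP oriT is also present, which would allow conjugative mobilisation when transfer functions are provided in trans. Selection is by ampicillin through a TEM-type bla gene driven by its own promoter and followed by the fd terminator. Short hits to CloDF13 ori, Tn5 transposase and lacZα are only fragments and appear to be backbone remnants or annotation artefacts rather than functional parts. A pUC-type multiple cloning site and a lambda t0 terminator also remain.

The payload is a synthetic tRNA operon. A divergently oriented tetR gene encodes the Tet repressor, and the overlapping tetR/tetA promoter region drives six consecutive tRNA genes on the forward strand, ending at an rrnB T1 terminator. Only the last two are named in the feature table: argU (tRNA-Arg reading AGA/AGG) and ileX (tRNA-Ile reading AUA). The four upstream generic tRNA features presumably correspond to argX, glyT, leuW and proL from the catalogue entry, though their order is not confirmed by the annotation. The record notes that the operon was rearranged and the tRNA flanking regions modified. Repression by TetR is relieved by tetracycline-class inducers, so tRNA supplementation can be switched on when expressing heterologous genes rich in codons that are rare in E. coli.
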