Features (pLannotate 1.2.2; 20 found; start..end, strand, type, name):
     56..112     +  misc_feature   MCS: pUC18/19 multiple cloning site
    120..144     +  CDS            lacZα (fragment): LacZα fragment of β-galactosidase; lacZ fragment
    155..249     +  terminator     lambda t0 terminator: transcription terminator from phage lambda
    322..413     +  promoter       AmpR promoter: bla
    414..1271    +  CDS            bla: BLAT_ECOLX - Experimental evidence at protein level: Swiss-Prot protein existence level 1. TEM-type are the most prevalent beta-lactamases in enterobacteria; they hydrolyze the beta-lactam bond in susceptible beta-lactam antibiotics, thus conferring resistance to penicillins and cephalosporins. TEM-3 and TEM-4 are capable of hydrolyzing cefotaxime and ceftazidime. TEM-5 is capable of hydrolyzing ceftazidime. TEM-6 is capable of hydrolyzing ceftazidime and aztreonam. TEM-8/CAZ-2, TEM- 16/CAZ-7 and TEM-24/CAZ-6 are markedly active against ceftazidime. IRT- 4 shows resistance to beta-lactamase in
   1278..1317    +  terminator     fd terminator: central terminator from bacteriophage fd (Otsuka and Kunisawa, 1982)
   1464..1572    +  oriT           oriT: incP origin of transfer
   1633..2781    -  CDS            trfA: trans-acting replication protein that binds to and activates oriV
   2833..3114    -  CDS            tnpA (fragment): TN5P_ECOLX - Also known as tnp. Experimental evidence at protein level: Swiss-Prot protein existence level 1. Mediates transposition of transposon Tn5 by a 'cut and paste' mechanism. First, the monomeric transposase binds the 19 bp inverted DNA repeats flanking the transposon. Then, dimerization of the DNA- bound transposase creates a synaptic DNA complex. After nicking of the first DNA strand, excision of the transposon proceeds through a series of intermediates. The transposase then mediates the insertion of the transposon at a new site by strand transfer. The activity of the wild- type tran
   3174..3705    -  rep_origin     oriV: incP origin of replication
   3761..3796    -  rep_origin     CloDF13 ori (fragment): Plasmids containing the CloDF13 (CDF) origin of replication can be propagated in E. coli cells that contain additional plasmids with compatible origins.
   3852..4475    -  CDS            TetR: tetracycline repressor TetR; tetR from transposon Tn10; TetR binds to the tetracycline operator tetO to inhibit transcription. This inhibition can be relieved by adding tetracycline or doxycycline.
   4494..4549    +  promoter       tetR/tetA promoters: tetR; overlapping promoters for bacterial tetR and tetA
   4567..4640    +  ncRNA          tRNA: Accession: RF00005 - tRNA
   4702..4773    +  ncRNA          tRNA: Accession: RF00005 - tRNA
   4797..4878    +  ncRNA          tRNA: Accession: RF00005 - tRNA
   4935..5008    +  ncRNA          tRNA: Accession: RF00005 - tRNA
   5038..5114    +  tRNA           argU: E. coli tRNA-Arg recognizing AGA and AGG; argU
   5131..5206    +  tRNA           ileX: E. coli tRNA-Ile recognizing AUA; ileX
   5242..5328    -  terminator     rrnB T1 terminator: Escherichia coli rrnB; transcription terminator T1 from the E. coli rrnB gene
>Addgene plasmid #247475 | pCODE-3 | addgene full sequence | sequence record 491679 | Addgene NGS Result
TTAATTAAAGCGGATAACAATTTCACACAGGAGGCCGCCTAGGCCGCGGCCGCGCGAATTCGAGCTCGGT
ACCCGGGGATCCTCTAGAGTCGACCTGCAGGCATGCAAGCTTGCGGCCGCGTCGTGACTGGGAAAACCCT
GGCGACTAGTCTTGGACTCCTGTTGATAGATCCAGTAATGACCTCAGAACTCCATCTGGATTTGTTCAGA
ACGCTCGGTTGCCGCCGGGCGTTTTTTATTGGTGAGAATCCAGGGGTCCCCAATAATTACGATTTAAATT
AGTAGCCCGCCTAATGAGCGGGCTTTTTTTTAATTCCCCTATTTGTTTATTTTTCTAAATACATTCAAAT
ATGTATCCGCTCATGAGACAATAACCCTGATAAATGCTTCAATAATATTGAAAAAGGAAGAGTATGAGCA
TTCAGCATTTTCGTGTGGCGCTGATTCCGTTTTTTGCGGCGTTTTGCCTGCCGGTGTTTGCGCATCCGGA
AACCCTGGTGAAAGTGAAAGATGCGGAAGATCAACTGGGTGCGCGCGTGGGCTATATTGAACTGGATCTG
AACAGCGGCAAAATTCTGGAATCTTTTCGTCCGGAAGAACGTTTTCCGATGATGAGCACCTTTAAAGTGC
TGCTGTGCGGTGCGGTTCTGAGCCGTGTGGATGCGGGCCAGGAACAACTGGGCCGTCGTATTCATTATAG
CCAGAACGATCTGGTGGAATATAGCCCGGTGACCGAAAAACATCTGACCGATGGCATGACCGTGCGTGAA
CTGTGCAGCGCGGCGATTACCATGAGCGATAACACCGCGGCGAACCTGCTGCTGACGACCATTGGCGGTC
CGAAAGAACTGACCGCGTTTCTGCATAACATGGGCGATCATGTGACCCGTCTGGATCGTTGGGAACCGGA
ACTGAACGAAGCGATTCCGAACGATGAACGTGATACCACCATGCCGGCAGCAATGGCGACCACCCTGCGT
AAACTGCTGACGGGTGAGCTGCTGACCCTGGCAAGCCGCCAGCAACTGATTGATTGGATGGAAGCGGATA
AAGTGGCGGGTCCGCTGCTGCGTAGCGCGCTGCCGGCTGGCTGGTTTATTGCGGATAAAAGCGGTGCGGG
CGAACGTGGCAGCCGTGGCATTATTGCGGCGCTGGGCCCGGATGGTAAACCGAGCCGTATTGTGGTGATT
TATACCACCGGCAGCCAGGCGACGATGGATGAACGTAACCGTCAGATTGCGGAAATTGGCGCGAGCCTGA
TTAAACATTGGTAAACCGATACAATTAAAGGCTCCTTTTGGAGCCTTTTTTTTTGGACGACCCTTGTCCT
TTTCCGCTGCATAACCCTGCTTCGGGGTCATTATAGCGATTTTTTCGGTATATCCATCCTTTTTCGCACG
ATATACAGGATTTTGCCAAAGGGTTCGTGTAGACTTTCCTTGGTGTATCCAACGGCGTCAGCCGGGCAGG
ATAGGTGAAGTAGGCCCACCCGCGAGCGGGTGTTCCTTCTTCACTGTCCCTTATTCGCACCTGGCGGTGC
TCAACGGGAATCCTGCTCTGCGAGGCTGGCCGTAGGCCGGCCGCGATGCAGGTGGCTGCTGAACCCCCAG
CCGGAACTGACCCCACAAGGCCCTAGCGTTTGCAATGCACCAGGTCATCATTGACCCAGGCGTGTTCCAC
CAGGCCGCTGCCTCGCAACTCTTCGCAGGCTTCGCCGACCTGCTCGCGCCACTTCTTCACGCGGGTGGAA
TCCGATCCGCACATGAGGCGGAAGGTTTCCAGCTTGAGCGGGTACGGCTCCCGGTGCGAGCTGAAATAGT
CGAACATCCGTCGGGCCGTCGGCGACAGCTTGCGGTACTTCTCCCATATGAATTTCGTGTAGTGGTCGCC
AGCAAACAGCACGACGATTTCCTCGTCGATCAGGACCTGGCAACGGGACGTTTTCTTGCCACGGTCCAGG
ACGCGGAAGCGGTGCAGCAGCGACACCGATTCCAGGTGCCCAACGCGGTCGGACGTGAAGCCCATCGCCG
TCGCCTGTAGGCGCGACAGGCATTCCTCGGCCTTCGTGTAATACCGGCCATTGATCGACCAGCCCAGGTC
CTGGCAAAGCTCGTAGAACGTGAAGGTGATCGGCTCGCCGATAGGGGTGCGCTTCGCGTACTCCAACACC
TGCTGCCACACCAGTTCGTCATCGTCGGCCCGCAGCTCGACGCCGGTGTAGGTGATCTTCACGTCCTTGT
TGACGTGGAAAATGACCTTGTTTTGCAGCGCCTCGCGCGGGATTTTCTTGTTGCGCGTGGTGAACAGGGC
AGAGCGGGCCGTGTCGTTTGGCATCGCTCGCATCGTGTCCGGCCACGGCGCAATATCGAACAAGGAAAGC
TGCATTTCCTTGATCTGCTGCTTCGTGTGTTTCAGCAACGCGGCCTGCTTGGCTTCGCTGACCTGTTTTG
CCAGGTCCTCGCCGGCGGTTTTTCGCTTCTTGGTCGTCATAGTTCCTCGCGTGTCGATGGTCATCGACTT
CGCCAAACCTGCCGCCTCCTGTTCGAGACGACGCGAACGCTCCACGGCGGCCGATGGCGCGGGCAGGGCA
GGGGGAGCCAGTTGCACGCTGTCGCGCTCGATCTTGGCCGTAGCTTGCTGGACTATCGAGCCGACGGACT
GGAAGGTTTCGCGGGGCGCACGCATGACGGTGCGGCTTGCGATGGTTTCGGCATCCTCGGCGGAAAACCC
CGCGTCGATCAGTTCTTGCCTGTATGCCTTCCGGTCAAACGTCCGATTCATTCACCCTCCTTGCGGGATT
GCCCCGGAATTAATTCCCCGGATCGATCCGTCGATCTTGATCCCCTGCGCCATCAGATCCTTGGCGGCAA
GAAAGCCATCCAGTTTACTTTGCAGGGCTTCCCAACCTTACCAGAGGGCGCCCCAGCTGGCAATTCCGGT
TCGCTTGCTGTCCATAAAACCGCCCAGTCTAGCTATCGCCATGTAAGCCCACTGCAAGCTACCTGCTTTC
TCTTTGCGCTTGCGTTTTCCCTTGTCCAGATAGCCCAGTAGCTGACATTCATCCGGGGTCAGCACCGTTT
CTGCGGACTGGCTTTCTACGTGGCTGCCATTTTTGGGGTGAGGCCGTTCGCGGCCGAGGGGCGCAGCCCC
TGGGGGGATGGGAGGCCCGCGTTAGCGGGCCGGGAGGGTTCGAGAAGGGGGGGCACCCCCCTTCGGCGTG
CGCGGTCACGCGCACAGGGCGCAGCCCTGGTTAAAAACAAGGTTTATAAATATTGGTTTAAAAGCAGGTT
AAAAGACAGGTTAGCGGTGGCCGAAAAACGGGCGGAAACCCTTGCAAATGCTGGATTTTCTGCCTGTGGA
CAGCCCCTCAAATGTCAATAGGTGCGCCCCTCATCTGTCAGCACTCTGCCCCTCAAGTGTCAAGGATCGC
GCCCCTCATCTGTCAGTAGTCGCGCCCCTCAAGTGTCAATACCGCAGGGCACTTATCCCCAGGCTTGTCC
ACATCATCTGTGGGAAACTCGCGTAAAATCAGGCGTTTTCGCCGATTTGCGAGGCTGGCCAGCTCCACGT
CGCCGGCCGAAATCGAGCCTGCCCCTCATCTGTCAACGCCGCGCCGGGTGAGTCGGCCCCTCAAGTGTCA
ACGTCCGCCCCTCATCTGTCAGTGAGGGCCAAGTTTTCCGCGAGGTATCCACAACGCCGGCGGCCCTACA
TGGCTCTGCTGTAGTGAGTGGGTTGCGCTCCGGCAGCGGTCCTGATCCCCCGCAGAAAAAAAGGATCTCA
AGAAGATCCTTTGATCTTTTCTACGGGAGACCAAAAAAAAAAAAACACCCGTTAGGGTGTTTTTTTTTTT
TTTAAGACCCACTTTCACATTTAAGTTGTTTTTCTAATCCGCATATGATCAATTCAAGGCCGAATAAGAA
GGCTGGCTCTGCACCTTGGTGATCAAATAATTCGATAGCTTGTCGTAATAATGGCGGCATACTATCAGTA
GTAGGTGTTTCCCTTTCTTCTTTAGCGACTTGATGCTCTTGATCTTCCAATACGCAACCTAAAGTAAAAT
GCCCCACAGCGCTGAGTGCATATAATGCATTCTCTAGTGAAAAACCTTGTTGGCATAAAAAGGCTAATTG
ATTTTCGAGAGTTTCATACTGTTTTTCTGTAGGCCGTGTACCTAAATGTACTTTTGCTCCATCGCGATGA
CTTAGTAAAGCACATCTAAAACTTTTAGCGTTATTACGTAAAAAATCTTGCCAGCTTTCCCCTTCTAAAG
GGCAAAAGTGAGTATGGTGCCTATCTAACATCTCAATGGCTAAGGCGTCGAGCAAAGCCCGCTTATTTTT
TACATGCCAATACAATGTAGGCTGCTCTACACCTAGCTTCTGGGCGAGTTTACGGGTTGTTAAACCTTCG
ATTCCGACCTCATTAAGCAGCTCTAATGCGCTGTTAATCACTTTACTTTTATCTAATCTAGACATCATTA
ATTCCTAATTTTTGTTGACACTCTATCGTTGATAGAGTTATTTTACCACTCCCTATCAGTGATAGAGAAA
AGAATTAACGGCGCTAAGCGCCCGTAGCTCAGCTGGATAGAGCGCTGCCCTCCGGAGGCAGAGGTCTCAG
GTTCGAATCCTGTCGGGCGCGCCATTTAGTCCCGGCGCTTGAGCTGCGGTGGTAGTAATACCGCGTAACA
AGATTTGTAGTGGCGGGCATCGTATAATGGCTATTACCTCAGCCTTCCAAGCTGATGATGCGGGTTCGAT
TCCCGCTGCCCGCTCCATTATTAGAAGTTGTGACAATGCGGGAGTGGCGAAATTGGTAGACGCACCAGAT
TTAGGTTCTGGCGCCGCAAGGTGTGCGAGTTCAAGTCTCGCCTCCCGCACCACGACTTTAAAGAATTGAA
CTAAAAATTCAAAAAGCAGTATTTCAGCCACGAGTCGGCACGTAGCGCAGCCTGGTAGCGCACCGTCATG
GGGTGTCGGGGGTCGGAGGTTCAAATCCTCTCGTGCCGACCAAAAATCACCGCATTGCGGTATCAACGCG
CCCTTAGCTCAGTTGGATAGAGCAACGACCTTCTAAGTCGTGGGCCGCAGGTTCGAATCCTGCAGGGCGC
GCCATTACAATTCAATCAGTGGCCCCTTAGCTCAGTGGTTAGAGCAGGCGACTCATAATCGCTTGGTCGC
TGGTTCAAGTCCAGCAGGGGCCACCAGATATAGCGGCGCGCCCAGCTGTCTAGGGCGGCGGATTTGTCCT
ACTCAGGAGAGCGTTCACCGACAAACAACAGATAAAACGAAAGGCCCAGTCTTTCGACTGAGCCTTTCGT
TTTATTTGATGCCT
